Addgene plasmid #163146: pENTR E2 HSPter-RPS5Ap-mito
Purpose: Plant mitoTALEN vector assembly, Entry clone 2 with attL1 L4; Multisite Gateway entry vector to terminate the E1 ORF and having RPS5A promoter with mitochondrial presequence for the E3 ORF
Depositing lab: Shin-ichi Arimura. Depositing organization: The University of Tokyo. Publication: Targeted gene disruption of ATP synthases 6-1 and 6-2 in the mitochondrial genome of Arabidopsis thaliana by mitoTALENs. Arimura SI, Ayabe H, Sugaya H, Okuno M, Tamura Y, Tsuruta Y, Watari Y, Yanase S, Yamauchi T, Itoh T, Toyoda A, Takanashi H, Tsutsumi N. Plant J. 2020 Oct 24. doi: 10.1111/tpj.15041. PubMed 33098708.
Backbone
  Vector backbone: PINII
  Vector type: Entry vector
Growth in bacteria
  Bacterial resistance: Kanamycin, 50 μg/mL
  Growth temperature: 37°C
  Growth strain: DH5alpha
  Copy number: High Copy
Gene/Insert
  Gene/Insert name: A terminator of Arabidopsis heat shock protein, RPS5A promoter, and mitochondrial presequence
  Species: Synthetic
  Cloning method: Ligation Independent Cloning
  Sequencing primers: 5′ n/a
Terms and licenses: Academic/Nonprofit Terms; Industry Terms: Not Available to Industry
Depositor comments: Multisite Gateway entry vector to terminate the E1 ORF and having RPS5A promoter with mitochondrial presequence for the E3 ORF. Use with Platinum Gate TALEN kit (Kit # 1000000043) and plasmids #158728-#158735
How to cite: pENTR E2 HSPter-RPS5Ap-mito was a gift from Shin-ichi Arimura (Addgene plasmid # 163146 ; http://n2t.net/addgene:163146 ; RRID:Addgene_163146)
