[The description below was written by a language model from this plasmid's Addgene catalogue record and pLannotate feature annotations shown in this document.]
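Description:
pENTR E2 HSPter-RPS5Ap-mito is a MultiSite Gateway entry clone used as the middle module when assembling plant mitochondria-targeted TALEN (mitoTALEN) expression vectors. It is a small, high-copy bacterial plasmid maintained through a ColE1/pUC-type origin and selected with kanamycin (KanR, aminoglycoside phosphotransferase). The annotation also shows typical entry-vector backbone features: rrnB T1 and T2 terminators upstream of the cassette, a T7 promoter downstream, and short lacI and lacZα remnants. The catalogue lists the backbone as PINII.

The insert is a synthetic composite of three Arabidopsis-derived parts that sits between two open reading frames supplied by other entry clones. First comes the heat shock protein 18.2 (HSP) terminator, which ends transcription of the ORF from entry clone 1. It is followed by the RPS5A promoter. This region is not annotated by name, but it probably corresponds to the stretch carrying fragmentary matches to the Arabidopsis HST gene, which may simply reflect neighbouring genomic sequence. Last is a mitochondrial presequence, detected as a fragment of the ATP synthase protein ATP4_ARATH, positioned to run into the downstream recombination site so that it can be fused to the ORF from entry clone 3 and direct that protein into mitochondria. After LR recombination, the result is two tandem expression units, presumably one for each TALEN arm.

The catalogue describes the flanking sites as attL1 and L4, whereas the automated annotation calls an attP4/attB4-type site on one side and attR3 on the other, so the exact site identities should be checked against the sequence. The plasmid is intended for use with the Platinum Gate TALEN kit and companion mitoTALEN vectors, a system applied to targeted disruption of mitochondrial genes in Arabidopsis.
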