Features (pLannotate 1.2.2; 15 found; start..end, strand, type, name):
    121..213     +  CDS            lacI (fragment): lac repressor; lacI; The lac repressor binds to the lac operator to inhibit transcription in E. coli. This inhibition can be relieved by adding lactose or isopropyl-β-D-thiogalactopyranoside (IPTG).
    268..295     -  terminator     rrnB T2 terminator: transcription terminator T2 from the E. coli rrnB gene
    427..470     +  terminator     rrnB T1 terminator: Escherichia coli rrnB; transcription terminator T1 from the E. coli rrnB gene
    517..553     -  CDS            lacZα (fragment): LacZα fragment of β-galactosidase; lacZ fragment
    570..726     -  protein_bind   attP4 (fragment): mutant version of attP; recombination site for the Gateway® BP reaction BP Clonase™
    706..726     -  protein_bind   attB4: mutant version of attB; core recombination site for the Gateway® BP reaction BP Clonase™
    731..979     +  terminator     HSP terminator: efficient transcription terminator from the Arabidopsis thaliana heat shock protein 18.2 gene (Nagaya et al., 2010)
   1566..1937    +  CDS            HST (fragment): HSTC_ARATH - Also known as HPT2, VTE2-2. Experimental evidence at protein level: Swiss-Prot protein existence level 1. Involved in the synthesis of plastoquinone-9. Can use both homogentisic acid and 2,5-dihydroxyphenylacetic acid gamma-lactone as prenyl acceptors, and solanesyl diphosphate > farnesyl diphosphate > geranylgeranyl diphosphate >> phytyl diphosphate as prenyl donors. Do not catalyze the decardoxylation of homogentisate uncoupled from prenylation. From Arabidopsis thaliana (Mouse-ear cress).
   2089..2172    +  CDS            HST (fragment): HSTC_ARATH - Also known as HPT2, VTE2-2. Experimental evidence at protein level: Swiss-Prot protein existence level 1. Involved in the synthesis of plastoquinone-9. Can use both homogentisic acid and 2,5-dihydroxyphenylacetic acid gamma-lactone as prenyl acceptors, and solanesyl diphosphate > farnesyl diphosphate > geranylgeranyl diphosphate >> phytyl diphosphate as prenyl donors. Do not catalyze the decardoxylation of homogentisate uncoupled from prenylation. From Arabidopsis thaliana (Mouse-ear cress).
   2438..2512    +  CDS            HST (fragment): HSTC_ARATH - Also known as HPT2, VTE2-2. Experimental evidence at protein level: Swiss-Prot protein existence level 1. Involved in the synthesis of plastoquinone-9. Can use both homogentisic acid and 2,5-dihydroxyphenylacetic acid gamma-lactone as prenyl acceptors, and solanesyl diphosphate > farnesyl diphosphate > geranylgeranyl diphosphate >> phytyl diphosphate as prenyl donors. Do not catalyze the decardoxylation of homogentisate uncoupled from prenylation. From Arabidopsis thaliana (Mouse-ear cress).
   3202..3312    +  CDS            ATP4_ARATH (fragment): Experimental evidence at protein level: Swiss-Prot protein existence level 1. Mitochondrial membrane ATP synthase (F(1)F(0) ATP synthase or Complex V) produces ATP from ADP in the presence of a proton gradient across the membrane which is generated by electron transport complexes of the respiratory chain. F-type ATPases consist of two structural domains, F(1) - containing the extramembraneous catalytic core, and F(0) - containing the membrane proton channel, linked together by a central stalk and a peripheral stalk. During catalysis, ATP turnover in the catalytic domain of F(1) is coupled via
   3311..3434    +  protein_bind   attR3: mutant version of attR; recombination site for the Gateway® LR reaction LR Clonase™
   3490..3508    -  promoter       T7 promoter: promoter for bacteriophage T7 RNA polymerase
   3642..4451    +  CDS            KanR: aminoglycoside phosphotransferase; aph(3')-Ia; confers resistance to kanamycin in bacteria or G418 (Geneticin®) in eukaryotes
   4598..5186    +  rep_origin     ori: high-copy-number ColE1/pMB1/pBR322/pUC origin of replication
>Addgene plasmid #163146 | pENTR E2 HSPter-RPS5Ap-mito | depositor full sequence | sequence record 316149 | pENTR E2 HSPter-RPS5Ap-mito sequence 5248 bps
CTTTCCTGCGTTATCCCCTGATTCTGTGGATAACCGTATTACCGCCTTTGAGTGAGCTGATACCGCTCGC
CGCAGCCGAACGACCGAGCGCAGCGAGTCAGTGAGCGAGGAAGCGGAAGAGCGCCCAATACGCAAACCGC
CTCTCCCCGCGCGTTGGCCGATTCATTAATGCAGCTGGCACGACAGGTTTCCCGACTGGAAAGCGGGCAG
TGAGCGCAACGCAATTAATACGCGTACCGCTAGCCAGGAAGAGTTTGTAGAAACGCAAAAAGGCCATCCG
TCAGGATGGCCTTCTGCTTAGTTTGATGCCTGGCAGTTTATGGCGGGCGTCCTGCCCGCCACCCTCCGGG
CCGTTGCTTCACAACGTTCAAATCCGCTCCCGGCGGATTTGTCCTACTCAGGAGAGCGTTCACCGACAAA
CAACAGATAAAACGAAAGGCCCAGTCTTCCGACTGAGCCTTTCGTTTTATTTGATGCCTGGCAGTTCCCT
ACTCTCGCGTTAACGCTAGCATGGATGTTTTCCCAGTCACGACGTTGTAAAACGACGGCCAGTCTTAAGC
TCGGGCCCCTACAGGTCACTAATACCATCTAAGTAGTTGATTCATAGTGACTGGATATGTTGTGTTTTAC
AGTATTATGTAGTCTGTTTTTTATGCAAAATCTAATTTAATATATTGATATTTATATCATTTTACGTTTC
TCGTTCAACTTTTCTATACAAAGTTGTGAATATGAAGATGAAGATGAAATATTTGGTGTGTCAAATAAAA
AGCTTGTGTGCTTAAGTTTGTGTTTTTTTCTTGGCTTGTTGTGTTATGAATTTGTGGCTTTTTCTAATAT
TAAATGAATGTAAGATCTCATTATAATGAATAAACAAATGTTTCTATAATCCATTGTGAATGTTTTGTTG
GATCTCTTCTGCAGCATATAACTACTGTATGTGCTATGGTATGGACTATGGAATATGATTAAAGATAAGA
TGGGCTCATAGAGTAAAACGAGGCGAGGGACCTATAAACCTCCCTTCATCATGCTATTTCATGATCTATT
TTATAAAATAAAGATGTAGAAAAAAGTAAGCGTAATAACCGCAAAACAAATGATTTAAAACATGGCACAT
AATGAGGAGATTAAGTTCGGTTTACGTTTATTTTAGTACTAATTGTAACGTGAGACTACGTATCGGGAAT
CGCCTAATTAAAGCATTAATGCGAACCTGATTAGATTCACCGACCCTCCTATCGTGTCGACCTTTCTGTT
TCTTAGAATTTTTTGGTAGTCTATGTACTAATAATGTCAGCTTCGTATTTATTTCATAAGCAATTTGCAT
TTGCAATTTGTTTTTTACTTTTATTTTTATTGTATTGTGGAATGTGGACTCGTACCAACATGAAGTTATA
TACCACCAAAAAAATTACAGTTAGTCAAAAGATTCACGAGTGAGAGCTACTTATGATTGTCTTTTACGTA
TATGTCTAATTGTCTATTTGCTCAATAATCTTTGTACTTTCTTTTGTCGTTGATAAATCTAGAGGATCCC
CCTCAACTTTTGATTCGCTATTTGCAGTGCACCTGTGGCGTTCATCACATCTTTTGTGACACTGTTTGCA
CTGGTCATTGCTATTACAAAGGACCTTCCTGATGTTGAAGGAGATCGAAAGTAAGTAACTGCACGCATAA
CCATTTTCTTTCCGCTCTTTGGCTCAATCCATTTGACAGTCAAAGACAATGTTTAACCAGCTCCGTTTGA
TATATTGTCTTTATGTGTTTGTTCAAGCATGTTTAGTTAATCATGCCTTTGATTGATCTTGAATAGGTTC
CAAATATCAACCCTGGCAACAAAACTTGGAGTGAGAAACATTGCATTCCTCGGTTCTGGACTTCTGCTAG
TAAATTATGTTTCAGCCATATCACTAGCTTTCTACATGCCTCAGGTGAATTCATCTATTTCCGTCTTAAC
TATTTCGGTTAATTAAAGCACGAACACCATTACTGCATGTAGAAGCTTGATAAACTATCGCCACCAATTT
ATTTTTGTTGCGATATTGTTACTTTCCTCAGTATGCAGCTTTGAAAAGACCAACCCTCTTATCCTTTAAC
AATGAACAGGTTTTTAGAGGTAGCTTGATGATTCCTGCACATGTGATCTTGGCTTCAGGCTTAATTTTCC
AGGTAAAGCATTATGAGATACTCTTATATCTCTTACATACTTTTGAGATAATGCACAAGAACTTCATAAC
TATATGCTTTAGTTTCTGCATTTGACACTGCCAAATTCATTAATCTCTAATATCTTTGTTGTTGATCTTT
GGTAGACATGGGTACTAGAAAAAGCAAACTACACCAAGGTAAAATACTTTTGTACAAACATAAACTCGTT
ATCACGGAACATCAATGGAGTGTATATCTAACGGAGTGTAGAAACATTTGATTATTGCAGGAAGCTATCT
CAGGATATTATCGGTTTATATGGAATCTCTTCTACGCAGAGTATCTGTTATTCCCCTTCCTCTAGCTTTC
AATTTCATGGTGAGGATATGCAGTTTTCTTTGTATATCATTCTTCTTCTTCTTTGTAGCTTGGAGTCAAA
ATCGGTTCCTTCATGTACATACATCAAGGATATGTCCTTCTGAATTTTTATATCTTGCAATAAAAATGCT
TGTACCAATTGAAACACCAGCTTTTTGAGTTCTATGATCACTGACTTGGTTCTAACCAAAAAAAAAAAAA
TGTTTAATTTACATATCTAAAAGTAGGTTTAGGGAAACCTAAACAGTAAAATATTTGTATATTATTCGAA
TTTCACTCATCATAAAAACTTAAATTGCACCATAAAATTTTGTTTTACTATTAATGATGTAATTTGTGTA
ACTTAAGATAAAAATAATATTCCGTAAGTTAACCGGCTAAAACCACGTATAAACCAGGGAACCTGTTAAA
CCGGTTCTTTACTGGATAAAGAAATGAAAGCCCATGTAGACAGCTCCATTAGAGCCCAAACCCTAAATTT
CTCATCTATATAAAAGGAGTGACATTAGGGTTTTTGTTCGTCCTCTTAAAGCTTCTCGTTTTCTCTGCCG
TCTCTCTCATTCGCGCGACGCAAACGATCTTCAGGTGATCTTCTTTCTCCAAATCCTCTCTCATAACTCT
GATTTCGTACTTGTGTATTTGAGCTCACGCTCTGTTTCTCTCACCACAGCCATGTTTAAACAAGCTTCTC
GTCTCCTCTCCCGATCTGTCGCCGCCGCATCTTCCAAATCGGTGACGACTCGTGCCTTTTCAACGGAACT
TCCATCGACGCTCGATTCCACAACTTTGTATAATAAAGTTGAACGAGAAACGTAAAATGATATAAATATC
AATATATTAAATTAGATTTTGCATAAAAAACAGACTACATAATACTGTAAAACACAACATATCCAGTCAC
TATGAATCAACTACTTAGATGGTATTAGTGACCTGTACTGCAGGGCGGCCGCGATATCCCCTATAGTGAG
TCGTATTACATGGTCATAGCTGTTTCCTGGCAGCTCTGGCCCGTGTCTCAAAATCTCTGATGTTACATTG
CACAAGATAAAAATATATCATCATGAACAATAAAACTGTCTGCTTACATAAACAGTAATACAAGGGGTGT
TATGAGCCATATTCAACGGGAAACGTCGAGGCCGCGATTAAATTCCAACATGGATGCTGATTTATATGGG
TATAAATGGGCTCGCGATAATGTCGGGCAATCAGGTGCGACAATCTATCGCTTGTATGGGAAGCCCGATG
CGCCAGAGTTGTTTCTGAAACATGGCAAAGGTAGCGTTGCCAATGATGTTACAGATGAGATGGTCAGACT
AAACTGGCTGACGGAATTTATGCCTCTTCCGACCATCAAGCATTTTATCCGTACTCCTGATGATGCATGG
TTACTCACCACTGCGATCCCCGGAAAAACAGCATTCCAGGTATTAGAAGAATATCCTGATTCAGGTGAAA
ATATTGTTGATGCGCTGGCAGTGTTCCTGCGCCGGTTGCATTCGATTCCTGTTTGTAATTGTCCTTTTAA
CAGCGATCGCGTATTTCGTCTCGCTCAGGCGCAATCACGAATGAATAACGGTTTGGTTGATGCGAGTGAT
TTTGATGACGAGCGTAATGGCTGGCCTGTTGAACAAGTCTGGAAAGAAATGCATAAACTTTTGCCATTCT
CACCGGATTCAGTCGTCACTCATGGTGATTTCTCACTTGATAACCTTATTTTTGACGAGGGGAAATTAAT
AGGTTGTATTGATGTTGGACGAGTCGGAATCGCAGACCGATACCAGGATCTTGCCATCCTATGGAACTGC
CTCGGTGAGTTTTCTCCTTCATTACAGAAACGGCTTTTTCAAAAATATGGTATTGATAATCCTGATATGA
ATAAATTGCAGTTTCATTTGATGCTCGATGAGTTTTTCTAATCAGAATTGGTTAATTGGTTGTAACACTG
GCAGAGCATTACGCTGACTTGACGGGACGGCGCAAGCTCATGACCAAAATCCCTTAACGTGAGTTACGCG
TCGTTCCACTGAGCGTCAGACCCCGTAGAAAAGATCAAAGGATCTTCTTGAGATCCTTTTTTTCTGCGCG
TAATCTGCTGCTTGCAAACAAAAAAACCACCGCTACCAGCGGTGGTTTGTTTGCCGGATCAAGAGCTACC
AACTCTTTTTCCGAAGGTAACTGGCTTCAGCAGAGCGCAGATACCAAATACTGTTCTTCTAGTGTAGCCG
TAGTTAGGCCACCACTTCAAGAACTCTGTAGCACCGCCTACATACCTCGCTCTGCTAATCCTGTTACCAG
TGGCTGCTGCCAGTGGCGATAAGTCGTGTCTTACCGGGTTGGACTCAAGACGATAGTTACCGGATAAGGC
GCAGCGGTCGGGCTGAACGGGGGGTTCGTGCACACAGCCCAGCTTGGAGCGAACGACCTACACCGAACTG
AGATACCTACAGCGTGAGCTATGAGAAAGCGCCACGCTTCCCGAAGGGAGAAAGGCGGACAGGTATCCGG
TAAGCGGCAGGGTCGGAACAGGAGAGCGCACGAGGGAGCTTCCAGGGGGAAACGCCTGGTATCTTTATAG
TCCTGTCGGGTTTCGCCACCTCTGACTTGAGCGTCGATTTTTGTGATGCTCGTCAGGGGGGCGGAGCCTA
TGGAAAAACGCCAGCAACGCGGCCTTTTTACGGTTCCTGGCCTTTTGCTGGCCTTTTGCTCACATGTT
