Features (pLannotate 1.2.2; 15 found; start..end, strand, type, name):
    121..213     +  CDS            lacI (fragment): lac repressor; lacI; The lac repressor binds to the lac operator to inhibit transcription in E. coli. This inhibition can be relieved by adding lactose or isopropyl-β-D-thiogalactopyranoside (IPTG).
    268..295     -  terminator     rrnB T2 terminator: transcription terminator T2 from the E. coli rrnB gene
    427..470     +  terminator     rrnB T1 terminator: Escherichia coli rrnB; transcription terminator T1 from the E. coli rrnB gene
    517..553     -  CDS            lacZα (fragment): LacZα fragment of β-galactosidase; lacZ fragment
    570..726     -  protein_bind   attP4 (fragment): mutant version of attP; recombination site for the Gateway® BP reaction BP Clonase™
    706..726     -  protein_bind   attB4: mutant version of attB; core recombination site for the Gateway® BP reaction BP Clonase™
    731..979     +  terminator     HSP terminator: efficient transcription terminator from the Arabidopsis thaliana heat shock protein 18.2 gene (Nagaya et al., 2010)
   1566..1937    +  CDS            HST (fragment): HSTC_ARATH - Also known as HPT2, VTE2-2. Experimental evidence at protein level: Swiss-Prot protein existence level 1. Involved in the synthesis of plastoquinone-9. Can use both homogentisic acid and 2,5-dihydroxyphenylacetic acid gamma-lactone as prenyl acceptors, and solanesyl diphosphate > farnesyl diphosphate > geranylgeranyl diphosphate >> phytyl diphosphate as prenyl donors. Do not catalyze the decardoxylation of homogentisate uncoupled from prenylation. From Arabidopsis thaliana (Mouse-ear cress).
   2089..2172    +  CDS            HST (fragment): HSTC_ARATH - Also known as HPT2, VTE2-2. Experimental evidence at protein level: Swiss-Prot protein existence level 1. Involved in the synthesis of plastoquinone-9. Can use both homogentisic acid and 2,5-dihydroxyphenylacetic acid gamma-lactone as prenyl acceptors, and solanesyl diphosphate > farnesyl diphosphate > geranylgeranyl diphosphate >> phytyl diphosphate as prenyl donors. Do not catalyze the decardoxylation of homogentisate uncoupled from prenylation. From Arabidopsis thaliana (Mouse-ear cress).
   2438..2512    +  CDS            HST (fragment): HSTC_ARATH - Also known as HPT2, VTE2-2. Experimental evidence at protein level: Swiss-Prot protein existence level 1. Involved in the synthesis of plastoquinone-9. Can use both homogentisic acid and 2,5-dihydroxyphenylacetic acid gamma-lactone as prenyl acceptors, and solanesyl diphosphate > farnesyl diphosphate > geranylgeranyl diphosphate >> phytyl diphosphate as prenyl donors. Do not catalyze the decardoxylation of homogentisate uncoupled from prenylation. From Arabidopsis thaliana (Mouse-ear cress).
   3202..3312    +  CDS            ATP4_ARATH (fragment): Experimental evidence at protein level: Swiss-Prot protein existence level 1. Mitochondrial membrane ATP synthase (F(1)F(0) ATP synthase or Complex V) produces ATP from ADP in the presence of a proton gradient across the membrane which is generated by electron transport complexes of the respiratory chain. F-type ATPases consist of two structural domains, F(1) - containing the extramembraneous catalytic core, and F(0) - containing the membrane proton channel, linked together by a central stalk and a peripheral stalk. During catalysis, ATP turnover in the catalytic domain of F(1) is coupled via
   3311..3434    +  protein_bind   attR3: mutant version of attR; recombination site for the Gateway® LR reaction LR Clonase™
   3490..3508    -  promoter       T7 promoter: promoter for bacteriophage T7 RNA polymerase
   3642..4451    +  CDS            KanR: aminoglycoside phosphotransferase; aph(3')-Ia; confers resistance to kanamycin in bacteria or G418 (Geneticin®) in eukaryotes
   4598..5186    +  rep_origin     ori: high-copy-number ColE1/pMB1/pBR322/pUC origin of replication
>Addgene plasmid #163146 | pENTR E2 HSPter-RPS5Ap-mito | addgene full sequence | sequence record 320768 | Addgene NGS Result
CTTTCCTGCGTTATCCCCTGATTCTGTGGATAACCGTATTACCGCCTTTGAGTGAGCTGATACCGCTCGC
CGCAGCCGAACGACCGAGCGCAGCGAGTCAGTGAGCGAGGAAGCGGAAGAGCGCCCAATACGCAAACCGC
CTCTCCCCGCGCGTTGGCCGATTCATTAATGCAGCTGGCACGACAGGTTTCCCGACTGGAAAGCGGGCAG
TGAGCGCAACGCAATTAATACGCGTACCGCTAGCCAGGAAGAGTTTGTAGAAACGCAAAAAGGCCATCCG
TCAGGATGGCCTTCTGCTTAGTTTGATGCCTGGCAGTTTATGGCGGGCGTCCTGCCCGCCACCCTCCGGG
CCGTTGCTTCACAACGTTCAAATCCGCTCCCGGCGGATTTGTCCTACTCAGGAGAGCGTTCACCGACAAA
CAACAGATAAAACGAAAGGCCCAGTCTTCCGACTGAGCCTTTCGTTTTATTTGATGCCTGGCAGTTCCCT
ACTCTAGCGTTAACGCTAGCATGGATGTTTTCCCAGTCACGACGTTGTAAAACGACGGCCAGTCTTAAGC
TCGGGCCCCTACAGGTCACTAATACCATCTAAGTAGTTGATTCATAGTGACTGGATATGTTGTGTTTTAC
AGTATTATGTAGTCTGTTTTTTATGCAAAATCTAATTTAATATATTGATATTTATATCATTTTACGTTTC
TCGTTCAACTTTTCTATACAAAGTTGTGAATATGAAGATGAAGATGAAATATTTGGTGTGTCAAATAAAA
AGCTTGTGTGCTTAAGTTTGTGTTTTTTTCTTGGCTTGTTGTGTTATGAATTTGTGGCTTTTTCTAATAT
TAAATGAATGTAAGATCTCATTATAATGAATAAACAAATGTTTCTATAATCCATTGTGAATGTTTTGTTG
GATCTCTTCTGCAGCATATAACTACTGTATGTGCTATGGTATGGACTATGGAATATGATTAAAGATAAGA
TGGGCTCATAGAGTAAAACGAGGCGAGGGACCTATAAACCTCCCTTCATCATGCTATTTCATGATCTATT
TTATAAAATAAAGATGTAGAAAAAAGTAAGCGTAATAACCGCAAAACAAATGATTTAAAACATGGCACAT
AATGAGGAGATTAAGTTCGGTTTACGTTTATTTTAGTACTAATTGTAACGTGAGACTACGTATCGGGAAT
CGCCTAATTAAAGCATTAATGCGAACCTGATTAGATTCACCGACCCTCCTATCGTGTCGACCTTTCTGTT
TCTTAGAATTTTTTGGTAGTCTATGTACTAATAATGTCAGCTTCGTATTTATTTCATAAGCAATTTGCAT
TTGCAATTTGTTTTTTACTTTTATTTTTATTGTATTGTGGAATGTGGACTCGTACCAACATGAAGTTATA
TACCACCAAAAAAATTACAGTTAGTCAAAAGATTCACGAGTGAGAGCTACTTATGATTGTCTTTTACGTA
TATGTCTAATTGTCTATTTGCTCAATAATCTTTGTACTTTCTTTTGTCGTTGATAAATCTAGAGGATCCC
CCTCAACTTTTGATTCGCTATTTGCAGTGCACCTGTGGCGTTCATCACATCTTTTGTGACACTGTTTGCA
CTGGTCATTGCTATTACAAAGGACCTTCCTGATGTTGAAGGAGATCGAAAGTAAGTAACTGCACGCATAA
CCATTTTCTTTCCGCTCTTTGGCTCAATCCATTTGACAGTCAAAGACAATGTTTAACCAGCTCCGTTTGA
TATATTGTCTTTATGTGTTTGTTCAAGCATGTTTAGTTAATCATGCCTTTGATTGATCTTGAATAGGTTC
CAAATATCAACCCTGGCAACAAAACTTGGAGTGAGAAACATTGCATTCCTCGGTTCTGGACTTCTGCTAG
TAAATTATGTTTCAGCCATATCACTAGCTTTCTACATGCCTCAGGTGAATTCATCTATTTCCGTCTTAAC
TATTTCGGTTAATTAAAGCACGAACACCATTACTGCATGTAGAAGCTTGATAAACTATCGCCACCAATTT
ATTTTTGTTGCGATATTGTTACTTTCCTCAGTATGCAGCTTTGAAAAGACCAACCCTCTTATCCTTTAAC
AATGAACAGGTTTTTAGAGGTAGCTTGATGATTCCTGCACATGTGATCTTGGCTTCAGGCTTAATTTTCC
AGGTAAAGCATTATGAGATACTCTTATATCTCTTACATACTTTTGAGATAATGCACAAGAACTTCATAAC
TATATGCTTTAGTTTCTGCATTTGACACTGCCAAATTCATTAATCTCTAATATCTTTGTTGTTGATCTTT
GGTAGACATGGGTACTAGAAAAAGCAAACTACACCAAGGTAAAATACTTTTGTACAAACATAAACTCGTT
ATCACGGAACATCAATGGAGTGTATATCTAACGGAGTGTAGAAACATTTGATTATTGCAGGAAGCTATCT
CAGGATATTATCGGTTTATATGGAATCTCTTCTACGCAGAGTATCTGTTATTCCCCTTCCTCTAGCTTTC
AATTTCATGGTGAGGATATGCAGTTTTCTTTGTATATCATTCTTCTTCTTCTTTGTAGCTTGGAGTCAAA
ATCGGTTCCTTCATGTACATACATCAAGGATATGTCCTTCTGAATTTTTATATCTTGCAATAAAAATGCT
TGTACCAATTGAAACACCAGCTTTTTGAGTTCTATGATCACTGACTTGGTTCTAACCAAAAAAAAAAAAA
TGTTTAATTTACATATCTAAAAGTAGGTTTAGGGAAACCTAAACAGTAAAATATTTGTATATTATTCGAA
TTTCACTCATCATAAAAACTTAAATTGCACCATAAAATTTTGTTTTACTATTAATGATGTAATTTGTGTA
ACTTAAGATAAAAATAATATTCCGTAAGTTAACCGGCTAAAACCACGTATAAACCAGGGAACCTGTTAAA
CCGGTTCTTTACTGGATAAAGAAATGAAAGCCCATGTAGACAGCTCCATTAGAGCCCAAACCCTAAATTT
CTCATCTATATAAAAGGAGTGACATTAGGGTTTTTGTTCGTCCTCTTAAAGCTTCTCGTTTTCTCTGCCG
TCTCTCTCATTCGCGCGACGCAAACGATCTTCAGGTGATCTTCTTTCTCCAAATCCTCTCTCATAACTCT
GATTTCGTACTTGTGTATTTGAGCTCACGCTCTGTTTCTCTCACCACAGCCATGTTTAAACAAGCTTCTC
GTCTCCTCTCCCGATCTGTCGCCGCCGCATCTTCCAAATCGGTGACGACTCGTGCCTTTTCAACGGAACT
TCCATCGACGCTCGATTCCACAACTTTGTATAATAAAGTTGAACGAGAAACGTAAAATGATATAAATATC
AATATATTAAATTAGATTTTGCATAAAAAACAGACTACATAATACTGTAAAACACAACATATCCAGTCAC
TATGAATCAACTACTTAGATGGTATTAGTGACCTGTACTGCAGGGCGGCCGCGATATCCCCTATAGTGAG
TCGTATTACATGGTCATAGCTGTTTCCTGGCAGCTCTGGCCCGTGTCTCAAAATCTCTGATGTTACATTG
CACAAGATAAAAATATATCATCATGAACAATAAAACTGTCTGCTTACATAAACAGTAATACAAGGGGTGT
TATGAGCCATATTCAACGGGAAACGTCGAGGCCGCGATTAAATTCCAACATGGATGCTGATTTATATGGG
TATAAATGGGCTCGCGATAATGTCGGGCAATCAGGTGCGACAATCTATCGCTTGTATGGGAAGCCCGATG
CGCCAGAGTTGTTTCTGAAACATGGCAAAGGTAGCGTTGCCAATGATGTTACAGATGAGATGGTCAGACT
AAACTGGCTGACGGAATTTATGCCTCTTCCGACCATCAAGCATTTTATCCGTACTCCTGATGATGCATGG
TTACTCACCACTGCGATCCCCGGAAAAACAGCATTCCAGGTATTAGAAGAATATCCTGATTCAGGTGAAA
ATATTGTTGATGCGCTGGCAGTGTTCCTGCGCCGGTTGCATTCGATTCCTGTTTGTAATTGTCCTTTTAA
CAGCGATCGCGTATTTCGTCTCGCTCAGGCGCAATCACGAATGAATAACGGTTTGGTTGATGCGAGTGAT
TTTGATGACGAGCGTAATGGCTGGCCTGTTGAACAAGTCTGGAAAGAAATGCATAAACTTTTGCCATTCT
CACCGGATTCAGTCGTCACTCATGGTGATTTCTCACTTGATAACCTTATTTTTGACGAGGGGAAATTAAT
AGGTTGTATTGATGTTGGACGAGTCGGAATCGCAGACCGATACCAGGATCTTGCCATCCTATGGAACTGC
CTCGGTGAGTTTTCTCCTTCATTACAGAAACGGCTTTTTCAAAAATATGGTATTGATAATCCTGATATGA
ATAAATTGCAGTTTCATTTGATGCTCGATGAGTTTTTCTAATCAGAATTGGTTAATTGGTTGTAACACTG
GCAGAGCATTACGCTGACTTGACGGGACGGCGCAAGCTCATGACCAAAATCCCTTAACGTGAGTTACGCG
TCGTTCCACTGAGCGTCAGACCCCGTAGAAAAGATCAAAGGATCTTCTTGAGATCCTTTTTTTCTGCGCG
TAATCTGCTGCTTGCAAACAAAAAAACCACCGCTACCAGCGGTGGTTTGTTTGCCGGATCAAGAGCTACC
AACTCTTTTTCCGAAGGTAACTGGCTTCAGCAGAGCGCAGATACCAAATACTGTTCTTCTAGTGTAGCCG
TAGTTAGGCCACCACTTCAAGAACTCTGTAGCACCGCCTACATACCTCGCTCTGCTAATCCTGTTACCAG
TGGCTGCTGCCAGTGGCGATAAGTCGTGTCTTACCGGGTTGGACTCAAGACGATAGTTACCGGATAAGGC
GCAGCGGTCGGGCTGAACGGGGGGTTCGTGCACACAGCCCAGCTTGGAGCGAACGACCTACACCGAACTG
AGATACCTACAGCGTGAGCTATGAGAAAGCGCCACGCTTCCCGAAGGGAGAAAGGCGGACAGGTATCCGG
TAAGCGGCAGGGTCGGAACAGGAGAGCGCACGAGGGAGCTTCCAGGGGGAAACGCCTGGTATCTTTATAG
TCCTGTCGGGTTTCGCCACCTCTGACTTGAGCGTCGATTTTTGTGATGCTCGTCAGGGGGGCGGAGCCTA
TGGAAAAACGCCAGCAACGCGGCCTTTTTACGGTTCCTGGCCTTTTGCTGGCCTTTTGCTCACATGTT
